Addgene plasmid #31820: pSC300
Depositing lab: Yossef Av-Gay. Depositing organization: University of British Columbia. Publication: Monitoring promoter activity and protein localization in Mycobacterium spp. using green fluorescent protein. Cowley SC, Av-Gay Y. Gene. 2001 Feb 21;264(2):225-31. 10.1016/S0378-1119(01)00336-5 PubMed 11250077.
Backbone
  Vector backbone: pSODIT
  Backbone manufacturer: Koen De Smet Imperial College Medical School
  Backbone size w/o insert (bp): 5497
  Vector type: Bacterial Expression
Growth in bacteria
  Bacterial resistance: Hygromycin, 200 μg/mL
  Growth temperature: 37°C
  Growth strain: DH5alpha
  Copy number: High Copy
Gene/Insert
  Gene/Insert name: GFP (lacking ATG start codon)
  Insert size (bp): 723
  Promoter: SOD
  Cloning method: Restriction Enzyme; 5′ cloning site HindIII (destroyed during cloning); 3′ cloning site HindIII (not destroyed)
  Sequencing primers: 5′ NA; 3′ GFP-R
Terms and licenses: Academic/Nonprofit Terms; Industry Terms: Not Available to Industry
Depositor comments: Plasmid can also be grown in mycobacteria.
How to cite: pSC300 was a gift from Yossef Av-Gay (Addgene plasmid # 31820 ; http://n2t.net/addgene:31820 ; RRID:Addgene_31820)
