[The description below was written by a language model from this plasmid's Addgene catalogue record and pLannotate feature annotations shown in this document.]
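Description:
pSC300 is an Escherichia coli–mycobacteria shuttle plasmid for bacterial expression, built on the pSODIT backbone (about 5.5 kb) and totalling roughly 6.2 kb with its insert. In E. coli it replicates from a high-copy ColE1/pUC-type origin and is selected with hygromycin through the Streptomyces hygroscopicus hygromycin phosphotransferase gene. Only a short, non-functional fragment of β-lactamase remains, so ampicillin selection should not be assumed. The depositor notes that the plasmid can also be grown in mycobacteria. The automated feature table does not annotate a mycobacterial replicon, however, and a stretch of nearly 3 kb between the GFP region and the hygromycin gene carries no annotation, so the record does not identify the element responsible for maintenance in that host.

The payload is a 723 bp Aequorea victoria GFP coding sequence that lacks its own ATG start codon, cloned through HindIII sites (the 5′ site was destroyed, the 3′ site retained) and listed as being under the SOD promoter. This promoter is not called by the annotation, but the unannotated gap between two pBluescript polylinker fragments just upstream of GFP is the likely position for it. Because GFP has no initiation codon, fluorescence should depend on an upstream open reading frame being fused in frame, which makes the plasmid suited to building N-terminal protein–GFP fusions. Remnants of the lac region (a lacI fragment, CAP site, lac promoter and operator) sit upstream as carry-over from the cloning vector. The associated publication concerns monitoring promoter activity and protein localization in Mycobacterium species with GFP, which fits use of pSC300 as a fusion vector for localization studies.
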