Features (pLannotate 1.2.2; 11 found; start..end, strand, type, name):
      2..94      +  CDS            lacI (fragment): lac repressor; lacI; The lac repressor binds to the lac operator to inhibit transcription in E. coli. This inhibition can be relieved by adding lactose or isopropyl-β-D-thiogalactopyranoside (IPTG).
    107..128     +  protein_bind   CAP binding site: CAP binding activates transcription in the presence of cAMP. E. coli catabolite activator protein
    143..173     +  promoter       lac promoter: promoter for the E. coli lac operon
    181..197     +  protein_bind   lac operator: The lac repressor binds to the lac operator to inhibit transcription in E. coli. This inhibition can be relieved by adding lactose or isopropyl-β-D-thiogalactopyranoside (IPTG). lac repressor encoded by lacI
    243..266     +  misc_feature   MCS (fragment): pBluescript multiple cloning site
    453..487     +  misc_feature   MCS (fragment): pBluescript multiple cloning site
    503..1219    +  CDS            GFP: Aequoria victoria green fluorescent protein
   1227..1262    +  misc_feature   MCS (fragment): pBluescript multiple cloning site
   4095..5087    -  CDS            hyg: KHYB_STRHY - Experimental evidence at protein level: Swiss-Prot protein existence level 1. The aminoglycoside phosphotransferases achieve inactivation of their antibiotic substrates by phosphorylation. From Streptomyces hygroscopicus.
   5199..5279    +  CDS            bla(M) (fragment): β-lactamase lacking the signal sequence; bla(M); allows cytosolic expression of β-lactamase
   5451..6039    +  rep_origin     ori: high-copy-number ColE1/pMB1/pBR322/pUC origin of replication
>Addgene plasmid #31820 | pSC300 | addgene full sequence | sequence record 140264 | Addgene NGS Result
AGCGCCCAATACGCAAACCGCCTCTCCCCGCGCGTTGGCCGATTCATTAATGCAGCTGGCACGACAGGTT
TCCCGACTGGAAAGCGGGCAGTGAGCGCAACGCAATTAATGTGAGTTAGCTCACTCATTAGGCACCCCAG
GCTTTACACTTTATGCTTCCGGCTCGTATGTTGTGTGGAATTGTGAGCGGATAACAATTTCACACAGGAA
ACAGCTATGACATGATTACCAGATCTGGCTCGCACCGCGGTGGCGGCCGCTCTAGACAGCCTGGGGGCGT
CCTGGTAGCCTATGCCGTCCGCCCTGGGGCATCGACCCCAAGGTCGTTGTTGCGACGCGAGCGGTCATGG
AGCAGGGTTGACTTGTCAAGCTAGAGCCAGCCCATCGCGTGGGAGGCACCCGCGCGAAAAGAAACATCGG
ACGATCATTTCATCGAAGGAAGGAATGCCGTGGGATCCCCCGGGCTGCAGGAATTCGATATCAAGCTGTA
CCGGTAGAAAAAATGAGTAAAGGAGAAGAACTTTTCACTGGAGTTGTCCCAATTCTTGTTGAATTAGATG
GTGATGTTAATGGGCACAAATTTTCTGTCAGTGGAGAGGGTGAAGGTGATGCAACATACGGAAAACTTAC
CCTTAAATTTATTTGCACTACTGGAAAACTACCTGTTCCATGGCCAACACTTGTCACTACTTTGACTTAT
GGTGTTCAATGCTTTTCAAGATACCCAGATCATATGAAACGGCATGACTTTTTCAAGAGTGCCATGCCCG
AAGGTTATGTACAGGAAAGAACTATATTTTTCAAAGATGACGGGAACTACAAGACACGTGCTGAAGTCAA
GTTTGAAGGTGATACCCTTGTTAATAGAATCGAGTTAAAAGGTATTGATTTTAAAGAAGATGGAAACATT
CTTGGACACAAATTGGAATACAACTATAACTCACACAATGTATACATCATGGCAGACAAACAAAAGAATG
GAATCAAAGTTAACTTCAAAATTAGACACAACATTGAAGATGGAAGCGTTCAACTAGCAGACCATTATCA
ACAAAATACTCCAATTGGCGATGGCCCTGTCCTTTTACCAGACAACCATTACCTGTCCACACAATCTGCC
CTTTCGAAAGATCCCAACGAAAAGAGAGACCACATGGTCCTTCTTGAGTTTGTAACAGCTGCTGGGATTA
CACATGGCATGGATGAACTATACAAATAGCATTCGTAAGCTTATCGATACCGTCGACCTCGAGGGGGGGC
CCCCGGGGATCATCGAGCCGAGAACGTTATCGAAGTTGGTCATGTGTAATCCCCTCGTTTGAACTTTGGA
TTAAGCGTAGATACACCCTTGGACAAGCCAGTTGGATTCGGAGACAAGCAAATTCAGCCTTAAAAAGGGC
GAGGCCCTGCGGTGGTGGAACACCGCAGGGCCTCTAACCGCTCGACGCGCTGCACCAACCAGCCCGCGAA
CGGCTGGCAGCCAGCGTAAGGCGCGGCTCATCGGGCGGCGTTCGCCACGATGTCCTGCACTTCGAGCCAA
GCCTCGAACACCTGCTGGTGTGCACGACTCACCCGGTTGTTGACACCGCGCGCGGCCGTGCGGGCTCGGT
GGGGCGGCTCTGTCGCCCTTGCCAGCGTGAGTAGCGCGTACCTCACCTCGCCCAACAGGTCGCACACAGC
CGATTCGTACGCCATAAAGCCAGGTGAGCCCACCAGCTCCGTAAGTTCGGGCGCTGTGTGGCTCGTACCC
GCGCATTCAGGCGGCAGGGGGTCTAACGGGTCTAAGGCGGCGTGTACGGCCGCCACAGCGGCTCTCAGCG
GCCCGGAAACGTCCTCGAAACGACGCATGTGTTCCTCCTGGTTGGTACAGGTGGTTGGGGGTGCTCGGCT
GTCGCTGGTGTTCCACCACCAGGGCTCGACGGGAGAGCGGGGGAGTGTGCAGTTGTGGGGTGGCCCCTCA
GCGAAATATCTGACTTGGAGCTCGTGTCGGACCATACACCGGTGATTAATCGTGGTCTACTACCAAGCGT
GAGCCACGTCGCCGACGAATTTGAGCAGCTCTGGCTGCCGTACTGGCCGCTGGCAAGCGACGATCTGCTC
GAGGGGATCTACCGCCAAAGCCGCGCGTCGGCCCTAGGCCGCCGGTACATCGAGGCGAACCCAACAGCGC
TGGCAAACCTGCTGGTCGTGGACGTAGACCATCCAGACGCAGCGCTCCGAGCGCTCAGCGCCCGGGGGTC
CCATCCGCTGCCCAACGCGATCGTGGGCAATCGCGCCAACGGCCACGCACACGCAGTGTGGGCACTCAAC
GCCCCTGTTCCACGCACCGAATACGCGCGGCGTAAGCCGCTCGCATACATGGCGGCGTGCGCCGAAGGCC
TTCGGCGCGCCGTCGACGGCGACCGCAGTTACTCAGGCCTCATGACCAAAAACCCCGGCCACATCGCCTG
GGAAACGGAATGGCTCCACTCAGATCTCTACACACTCAGCCACATCGAGGCCGAGCTCGGCGCGAACATG
CCACCGCCGCGCTGGCGTCAGCAGACCACGTACAAAGCGGCTCCGACGCCGCTAGGGCGGAATTGCGCAC
TGTTCGATTCCGTCAGGTTGTGGGCCTATCGTCCCGCCCTCATGCGGATCTACCTGCCGACCCGGAACGT
GGACGGACTCGGCCGCGCGATCTATGCCGAGTGCCACGCGCGAAACGCCGAATTCCCGTGCAACGACGTG
TGTCCCGGACCGCTACCGGACAGCGAGGTCCGCGCCATCGCCAACAGCATTTGGCGTTGGATCACAACCA
AGTCGCGCATTTGGGCGGACGGGATCGTGGTCTACGAGGCCACACTCAGTGCGCGCCAGTCGGCCATCTC
GCGGAAGGGCGCAGCAGCGCGCACGGCGGCGAGCACAGTTGCGCGGCGCGCAAAGTCCGCGTCAGCCATG
GAGGCATTGCTATGAGCGACGGCTACAGCGACGGCTACAACCGGCAGCCGACTGTCCGCAAAAAGCGGCG
CGTGACCGCCGCCGAAGGCGCTCGAATCACCGGACTATCCGAACGCCACGTCGTCCGGCTCGTGGCGCAG
GAACGCAGCGAGTGGCTCGCCGAGCAGGCTGCACGCCGCGAACGCATCCGCGCCTATCACGACGACGAGG
GCCACTCTTGGCCGCAAACGGCCAAACATTTCGGGCTGCATCTGGACACCGTTAAGCGACTCGGCTATCG
GGCGAGGAAAGAGCGTGCGGCAGAACAGGAAGCGGCTCAAAAGGCCCACAACGAAGCCGACAATCCACCG
CTGTTCTAACGCAATTGGGGAGCGGGTGTCGCGGGGGTTCCGTGGGGGGTTCCGTTGCAACGGGTCGGAC
AGGTAAAAGTCCTGGTAGACGCTAGTTTTCTGGTTTGGGCCATGCCTGTCTCGTTGCGTGTTTCGTTGCG
CCCGTTTTGAATACCAGCCAGACGAGACGGGGTTCTACGAATCTTGGTCGATACCAAGCCATTTCCGCTG
AATATCGGGGAGCTCACCGCCAGAATCGGTGGTTGTGGTGATGTACGTGGCGAACTCCGTTGTAGTGCCT
GTGGTGGCATCCGTGGCCACTCTCGTTGCACGGTTCGTTGTGCCGTTACAGGCCCCGTTGACAGCTCACC
GAACGTAGTTAAAACATGCTGGTCAAACTAGGTTTACCAACGATACGAGTCAGCTCATCTAGGGCCAGTT
CTAGGCGTTGTTCGTTGCGCGGTTCGTTGCGCATGTTTCGTGTGGTTGCTAGATGGCTCCGCAACCACAC
GCTTCGAGGTTGAGTGCTTCCAGCACGGGCGCGATCCAGAAGAACTTCGTCGTGCGACTGTCCTCGTTGA
TCCTTGCCGAGCTGGGATGGAAGCCCGGCCGACCCACCCTGGAGGAGATGATCGAGGATGCCAGGGCCTT
TCACGCCCGCCGCTGCTGAGCGTCCGCCGCCGGGCCCGCACCGCCGTCGGCCGGCCCGCTCCGGGCTCGC
AGCAGCGGGCTTCGGCGCGGGCCCGGGGCTCCCGGGCCGCCGGGCGGGGCTCCGCCCGGCGGCCGCCGGG
GGCCGGGGGCGGCGCCGGGCGGCCCGGGGCGTCAGGCGCCGGGGGCGGTGTCCGGCGGCCCCCAGAGGAA
CTGCGCCAGTTCCTCCGGATCGGTGAAGCCGGAGAGATCCAGCGGGGTCTCCTCGAACACCTCGAAGTCG
TGCAGGAAGGTGAAGGCGAGCAGTTCGCGGGCGAAGTCCTCGGTCCGCTTCCACTGCGCCCCGTCGAGCA
GCGCGGCCAGGATCTCGCGGTCGCCCCGGAAGGCGTTGAGATGCAGTTGCACCAGGCTGTAGCGGGAGTC
TCCCGCATAGACGTCGGTGAAGTCGACGATCCCGGTGACCTCGGTCGCGGCCAGGTCCACGAAGATGTTG
GTCCCGTGCAGGTCGCCGTGGACGAACCGGGGTTCGCGGCCGGCCAGCAGCGTGTCCACGTCCGGCAGCC
AGTCCTCCAGGCGGTCCAGCAGCCGGGGCGAGAGGTAGCCCCACCCGCGGTGGTCCTCGACGGTCGCCGC
GCGGCGTTCCCGCAGCAGTTCCGGGAAGACCTCGGAATGGGGGGTGAGCACGGTGTTCCCGGTCAGCGGC
ACCCTGTGCAGCCGGCCGAGCACCCGGCCGAGTTCGCGGGCCAGGGCGAGCAGCGCGTTCCGGTCGGTCG
TGCCGTCCATCGCGGACCGCCAGGTGGTGCCGGTCATCCGGCTCATCACCAGGTAGGGCCACGGCCAGGC
TCCGGTGCCGGGCCGCAGCTCGCCGCGGCCGAGGAGGCGGGGCACCGGCACCGGGGCGTCCGCCAGGACC
GCGTACGCCTCCGACTCCGACGCGAGGCTCTCCGGACCGCACCAGTGCTCGCCGAACAGCTTGATCACCG
GGCCGGGCTCGCCGACCAGTACGGGGTTGGTGCTCTCGCCGGGCACCCGCAGCACCGGCGGCACCGGCAG
CCCGAGCTCCTCCAGGGCTCGGCGGGCCAGCGGCTCCCAGAATTCCTGGTCGTTCCGCAGGCTCGCGTAG
GAATCATCCGAATCAATACGGTCGAGAAGTAACAGGGATTCTTGTGTCACAGCGGACCTCTATTCACAGG
GTACGGGCCGGCTTAATTCCGCACGGCCGGTCGCGACACGGCCTGTCCGCACCGCGGATCAGGCGTTGAC
GATGACGGGCTGGTCGGCCACGTCGGGGAGTCAGGCAACTATGGATGAACGAAATAGACAGATCGCTGAG
ATAGGTGCCTCACTGATTAAGCATTGGTAACTGTCAGACCAAGTTTACTCATATATACTTTAGATTGATT
TAAAACTTCATTTTTAATTTAAAAGGATCTAGGTGAAGATCCTTTTTGATAATCTCATGACCAAAATCCC
TTAACGTGAGTTTTCGTTCCACTGAGCGTCAGACCCCGTAGAAAAGATCAAAGGATCTTCTTGAGATCCT
TTTTTTCTGCGCGTAATCTGCTGCTTGCAAACAAAAAAACCACCGCTACCAGCGGTGGTTTGTTTGCCGG
ATCAAGAGCTACCAACTCTTTTTCCGAAGGTAACTGGCTTCAGCAGAGCGCAGATACCAAATACTGTTCT
TCTAGTGTAGCCGTAGTTAGGCCACCACTTCAAGAACTCTGTAGCACCGCCTACATACCTCGCTCTGCTA
ATCCTGTTACCAGTGGCTGCTGCCAGTGGCGATAAGTCGTGTCTTACCGGGTTGGACTCAAGACGATAGT
TACCGGATAAGGCGCAGCGGTCGGGCTGAACGGGGGGTTCGTGCACACAGCCCAGCTTGGAGCGAACGAC
CTACACCGAACTGAGATACCTACAGCGTGAGCTATGAGAAAGCGCCACGCTTCCCGAAGGGAGAAAGGCG
GACAGGTATCCGGTAAGCGGCAGGGTCGGAACAGGAGAGCGCACGAGGGAGCTTCCAGGGGGAAACGCCT
GGTATCTTTATAGTCCTGTCGGGTTTCGCCACCTCTGACTTGAGCGTCGATTTTTGTGATGCTCGTCAGG
GGGGCGGAGCCTATGGAAAAACGCCAGCAACGCGGCCTTTTTACGGTTCCTGGCCTTTTGCTGGCCTTTT
GCTCACATGTTCTTTCCTGCGTTATCCCCTGATTCTGTGGATAACCGTATTACCGCCTTTGAGTGAGCTG
ATACCGCTCGCCGCAGCCGAACGACCGAGCGCAGCGAGTCAGTGAGCGAGGAAGCGGAAG
