>Addgene plasmid #31820 | pSC300 | addgene partial sequence | sequence record 38685 | GFP-R 5'-CCATCTAATTCAACAAGAATTGGGACAAC-3'
TCTCCTTTACTCATTTTTTCTACCGGTACAGCTTGATATCGAATTCCTGCAGCCCGGGGGATCCCACGGC
ATTCCTTCCTTCGATGAAATGATCGTCCGATGTTTCTTTTCGCGCGGGTGCCTCCCACGCGATGGGCTGG
CTCTAGCTTGACAAGTCAACCCTGCTCCATGACCGCTCGCGTCGCAACAACGACCTTGGGGTCGATGCCC
CAGGGCGGACGGCATAGGCTACCAGGACGCCCCCAGGCTGTCTAGAGCGGCCGCCACCGCGGTGCGAGCC
AGATCTGGTAATCATGTCATAGCTGTTTCCTGTGTGAAATTGTTATCCGCTCACAATTCCACACAACATA
CGAGCCGGAAGCATAAAGTGTAAAGCCTGGGGTGCCTAATGAGTGAGCTAACTCACATTAATTGCGTTGC
GCTCACTGCCCGCTTTCCAGTCGGGAAACCTGTCGTGCCAGCTGCATTAATGAATCGGCCAACGCGCGGG
GAGAGGCGGTTTGCGTATTGGGCGCTCTTCCGCTTCCTCGCTCACTGACTCGCTGCGCTCGGTCGTTCGG
CTGCGGCGAGCGGTATCAGCTCACTCAAAGGCGGTAATACGGTTATCCACAGAATCAGGGGATAACGCAG
GAAAGAACATGTGAGCAAAAGGCCAGCAAAAGGCCAGGAACCGTAAAAAGGCCGCGTTGCTGGCGTTTTT
CCATAGGCTCCGCCCCCCTGACGAGCATCACAAAAATCGACGCTCAAGTCAGAGGTGGCGAAACCCGACA
GGACTATAAAGATACCAGGCGTTTCCCCCTGGAAGCTCCCTCGTGCGCTCTCCTGTTCCGACCCTGCCGC
TTACCGGATA
