>Addgene plasmid #31820 | pSC300 | addgene partial sequence | sequence record 39909 | SODpro-F 5'-TCATGGAGCAGGGTTGACTT
CGCGTGGGAGGCACCCGCGCGAAAAGAAACATCGGACGATCATTTCATCGAAGGAAGGAATGCCGTGGGA
TCCCCCGGGCTGCAGGAATTCGATATCAAGCTGTACCGGTAGAAAAAATGAGTAAAGGAGAAGAACTTTT
CACTGGAGTTGTCCCAATTCTTGTTGAATTAGATGGTGATGTTAATGGGCACAAATTTTCTGTCAGTGGA
GAGGGTGAAGGTGATGCAACATACGGAAAACTTACCCTTAAATTTATTTGCACTACTGGAAAACTACCTG
TTCCATGGCCAACACTTGTCACTACTTTGACTTATGGTGTTCAATGCTTTTCAAGATACCCAGATCATAT
GAAACGGCATGACTTTTTCAAGAGTGCCATGCCCGAAGGTTATGTACAGGAAAGAACTATATTTTTCAAA
GATGACGGGAACTACAAGACACGTGCTGAAGTCAAGTTTGAAGGTGATACCCTTGTTAATAGAATCGAGT
TAAAAGGTATTGATTTTAAAGAAGATGGAAACATTCTTGGACACAAATTGGAATACAACTATAACTCACA
CAATGTATACATCATGGCAGACAAACAAAAGAATGGAATCAAAGTTAACTTCAAAATTAGACACAACATT
GAAGATG
